>Addgene plasmid #29279 | pEMS1617 | addgene partial sequence | sequence record 39133 | LacZ-R 5'-GACAGTATCGGCCTCAGGAA-3'
ACCAGGCAAAGCGCCATTCGCCATTCAGGCTGCGCAACTGTTGGGAAGGGCGATCGGTGCGGGCCTCTTC
GCTATTACGCCAGCTGGCGAAAGGGGGATGTGCTGCAAGGCGATTAAGTTGGGTAACGCCAGGGTTTTCC
CAGTCACGACGTTGTAAAACGACGGGATCCGCCATGGTGGCGGAAGTTCCTATACCTTTTGAAGAATAGG
AACTTCGGAATAGGAACTTCCTGTGGAGAGAAAGGCAAAGTGGATGTCAGTAAGACCAATAGGTGCCTAT
CAGAAACGCAAGAGTCTTCTCTGTCTCGACAAGCCCAGTTTCTATTGGTCTCCTTAAACCTGTCTTGTAA
CCTTGATACTTACGGCGCGCCACGCGTGGCCGGCCGGAGTCCGCGGCTCTGTCCGGCGCCTCCGGGGCTG
GAAGTCCGGGCAGGAGTGGGCGCGTCTCAGGCGGGGACCGATGAACGGGAGCCCAGGGGAGGGCGCGTGG
CGAAGACCAGCGGGCGCGCCGTCCAGTCGGGAAGCGCCAGACCCAGACGCGCCGCCCCGGGCTCCGGGCT
CCGGGCTCCGCTCTCCTCCGGACTCCCAGCTTCCGGCTCCTAGCTCCAGAACCCGTGGTTCCTCGGGCTG
TCTCCCGGCTCGGCGCTTGCCACGGGTTCCAGGTGCCTCCGATCTCCAAACCGCGCGGTTCCCCAGGCCC
CCGAGGACAGCGCCCAGCCCGGCTCGGGCTGCGCGGAG
