[The description below was written by a language model from this plasmid's Addgene catalogue record.]
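Description:
pEMS1617 is a Pleiades Promoter Project plasmid built on the large pEMS1313 backbone (about 18.8 kb without insert) and carrying the human MiniPromoter Ple146. It is propagated in E. coli as a high-copy plasmid under ampicillin selection. The record does not name the origin of replication or list any other backbone elements, and no feature table is provided, so the remaining content of this unusually large backbone, including any elements for delivery into or selection in mammalian cells, cannot be described from the information given.

The payload is Ple146, a 3.8 kb compact regulatory sequence designed from the human NTSR1 (neurotensin receptor 1) locus. It was cloned by restriction digestion into a single FseI site, so both insert junctions carry FseI ends. Ple146 is a promoter element rather than a coding sequence. The entry's "tag" field describes the backbone-encoded reporter lying downstream of it: an intron followed by lacZ with a nuclear localisation signal. In this arrangement the MiniPromoter drives the reporter, the intron is a standard inclusion to support transcript processing and expression, and the NLS concentrates β-galactosidase in the nucleus so that expressing cells can be resolved individually by histochemical staining.

The stated purpose is to characterise the expression pattern conferred by this MiniPromoter. It forms part of a study of human MiniPromoters for targeted central nervous system delivery and of their compatibility with adeno-associated viral vectors. The record does not report the expression pattern obtained with Ple146, nor does it indicate that this plasmid is itself an AAV vector.
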