Addgene plasmid #29279: pEMS1617
Purpose: Pleiades (Ple) MiniPromoter expression pattern described in de Leeuw et al., MTM, 2014 (PMID: 24761428).
Depositing lab: Elizabeth Simpson. Depositing organization: University of British Columbia. Publication: Targeted CNS Delivery Using Human MiniPromoters and Demonstrated Compatibility with Adeno-Associated Viral Vectors. de Leeuw CN, Dyka FM, Boye SL, Laprise S, Zhou M, Chou AY, Borretta L, McInerny SC, Banks KG, Portales-Casamar E, Swanson MI, D'Souza CA, Boye SE, Jones SJ, Holt RA, Goldowitz D, Hauswirth WW, Wasserman WW, Simpson EM. Mol Ther Methods Clin Dev. 2014 Jan 8;1:5. 10.1038/mtm.2013.5 PubMed 24761428.
Backbone
  Vector backbone: pEMS1313
  Backbone size w/o insert (bp): 18843
  Vector type: Pleiades Promoter Project [sic, Pleaides Plieades]
Growth in bacteria
  Bacterial resistance: Ampicillin, 100 μg/mL
  Growth temperature: 37°C
  Growth strain: DH5alpha
  Growth instructions: DH10B
  Copy number: High Copy
Gene/Insert
  Gene/Insert name: Ple146 (alt names: NTSR1; neurotensin receptor 1)
  Species: H. sapiens (human)
  Insert size (bp): 3792
  Entrez Gene: NTSR1 (a.k.a. NTR)
  Tag / fusion protein: Intron-LacZ-NLS (C terminal on backbone)
  Cloning method: Restriction Enzyme; 5′ cloning site FseI (unknown if destroyed); 3′ cloning site FseI (unknown if destroyed)
  Sequencing primers: 5′ Unknown
Terms and licenses: Academic/Nonprofit Terms; Industry Terms
How to cite: pEMS1617 was a gift from Elizabeth Simpson (Addgene plasmid # 29279 ; http://n2t.net/addgene:29279 ; RRID:Addgene_29279)
